>Addgene plasmid #185164 | pST_DR_B0118 (pBS0303) | addgene full sequence | sequence record 366740 | Addgene NGS Result
CCGAAAAGTGCCACCTGACGTCGACGGATCGGGAGATCTCCCGATCCCCTATGGTGCACTCTCAGTACAA
TCTGCTCTGATGCCGCATAGTTAAGCCAGTATCTGCTCCCTGCTTGTGTGTTGGAGGTCGCTGAGTAGTG
CGCGAGCAAAATTTAAGCTACAACAAGGCAAGGCTTGACCGACAATTGCATGAAGAATCTGCTTAGGGTT
AGGCGTTTTGCGCTGCTTCGCGATGTACGGGCCAGATATACGCGTTGACATTGATTATTGACTAGTTATT
AATAGTAATCAATTACGGGGTCATTAGTTCATAGCCCATATATGGAGTTCCGCGTTACATAACTTACGGT
AAATGGCCCGCCTGGCTGACCGCCCAACGACCCCCGCCCATTGACGTCAATAATGACGTATGTTCCCATA
GTAACGCCAATAGGGACTTTCCATTGACGTCAATGGGTGGAGTATTTACGGTAAACTGCCCACTTGGCAG
TACATCAAGTGTATCATATGCCAAGTACGCCCCCTATTGACGTCAATGACGGTAAATGGCCCGCCTGGCA
TTATGCCCAGTACATGACCTTATGGGACTTTCCTACTTGGCAGTACATCTACGTATTAGTCATCGCTATT
ACCATGGTGATGCGGTTTTGGCAGTACATCAATGGGCGTGGATAGCGGTTTGACTCACGGGGATTTCCAA
GTCTCCACCCCATTGACGTCAATGGGAGTTTGTTTTGGCACCAAAATCAACGGGACTTTCCAAAATGTCG
TAACAACTCCGCCCCATTGACGCAAATGGGCGGTAGGCGTGTACGGTGGGAGGTCTATATAAGCAGAGCT
CTCTGGCTAACTAGAGAACCCACTGCTTACTGGCTTATCGAAATTAATACGACTCACTATAGGGAGACCC
AAGCTGGCTAGCCACCATGAGCACTCCGGTGGAGCCACTTCTCTGCCTGAGTAGCGTATGTGACACTCGT
AAAGCTATGAAGGAGGAGATGCAGTCAACCCGCAGGCGCTTCCTGGGTATGGCCGGCGCTATGGGCGCAG
GGGCAGTCCTGGCTGGATGCGCCAATGTGGGCGCCAGCGAGCCGACAAAAACCAACCTGGATGCCACAAT
CTTTAACTTCGCCTTGAACCTGGAATACCTGGAGGCAGCTTTCTATCTGGCCGCCGTTGGCCGGCTTAAT
GAGCTTACCGCCGCTGGGGGTGACGCATCCAAGGTCACTCTACCTTCCGGCGTGACCGGTATGGGAGGCA
CGGCTGTGCCTGGGCTGACCGGCGATCTGCGCGCTATGATGGAGGAGATTGCCGATGACGAGCTCGCCCA
CGTGAAAGTCATCCGGTCCGTGCTGGGTAGTGCCGCCGTGGCCCAGCCTAGGCTGGATTTATCCGCCAGC
TTTCTGGCCGCCGGGTCCTTGGCCAGTAACGGTGCAATCACCAACTTCAACCCCTACGCTAACCCCCTGT
TTTTCTTGCACGGGGCTTTCGTCTTTGAGGACGTCGGCGTGACTGCCTACAAAGGGGCTGCACGGCTTCT
GGTGGGCGATAAGCCTGGAGGGAATCTGGAGAACGCAGCCGGAATCCTGGCCGTGGAAGCGTACCACGCC
GGGAGCATCCGGACCCAGCTCTTTATGCGACGCACCGAGCAGGCCGCCGCCGGCCTAACAGTGGAGCAAG
TGGTGCAGGCTATTTCCAATCTTAGGGACAGCGTCGATGGCGCCGACGACAGGGACCAGGGCATCACTGC
AAATGGCAACGCTGGGGTTTTGGCTCGAGACGCTAACATCATTCCAACCGACTCTAACGGAATTGCCTTC
TCCAGAACTCCCAGACAGGTCGCTAACATCGTCTTCCTGGACACAACCGGCAAGGCCGCAAGGGGAGGCT
TCTTCCCAGACGGGCTGACCGGGGACTACTCTTCTATTTTATCTTTATAAGGATCTGGGGACTACAAGGA
CGACGACGACAAGTGAACCCGCTGATCAGCCTCGACTGTGCCTTCTAGTTGCCAGCCATCTGTTGTTTGC
CCCTCCCCCGTGCCTTCCTTGACCCTGGAAGGTGCCACTCCCACTGTCCTTTCCTAATAAAATGAGGAAA
TTGCATCGCATTGTCTGAGTAGGTGTCATTCTATTCTGGGGGGTGGGGTGGGGCAGGACAGCAAGGGGGA
GGATTGGGAAGACAATAGCAGGCATGCTGGGGATGCGGTGGGCTCTATGGCTTCTGAGGCGGAAAGAACC
AGCTGGGGCTCTAGGGGGTATCCCC
[124 nt withheld, positions 2266-2389]
C
[91 nt withheld, positions 2391-2481]
A
[49 nt withheld, positions 2483-2531]
CCTTTGACGTTGGAGTCCACGTTCTTT
[37 nt withheld, positions 2559-2595]
ACCCTATCTCGGTCTATTCTTTTGATTTATAAGGGATTTTGCCGATTTCGGCCTATTGGTTAAAAAATGA
GCTGATTTAACAAAAATTTAACGCGAATTAATTCTGTGGAATGTGTGTCAGTTAGGGTGTGGAAAGTCCC
CAGGCTCCCCAGCAGGCAGAAGTATGCAAAGCATGCATCTCAATTAGTCAGCAACCAGGTGTGGAAAGTC
CCCAGGCTCCCCAGCAGGCAGAAGTATGCAAAGCATGCATCTCAATTAGTCAGCAACCATAGTCCCGCCC
CTAACTCCGCCCATCCCGCCCCTAACTCCGCCCAGTTCCGCCCATTCTCCGCCCCATGGCTGACTAATTT
TTTTTATTTATGCAGAGGCCGAGGCCGCCTCTGCCTCTGAGCTATTCCAGAAGTAGTGAGGAGGCTTTTT
TGGAGGCCTAGGCTTTTGCAAAAAGCTCCCGGGAGCTTGTATATCCATTTTCGGATCTGATCAGCACGTG
TTGACAATTAATCATCGGCATAGTATATCGGCATAGTATAATACGACAAGGTGAGGAACTAAACCATGGC
CAAGTTGACCAGTGCCGTTCCGGTGCTCACCGCGCGCGACGTCGCCGGAGCGGTCGAGTTCTGGACCGAC
CGGCTCGGGTTCTCCCGGGACTTCGTGGAGGACGACTTCGCCGGTGTGGTCCGGGACGACGTGACCCTGT
TCATCAGCGCGGTCCAGGACCAGGTGGTGCCGGACAACACCCTGGCCTGGGTGTGGGTGCGCGGCCTGGA
CGAGCTGTACGCCGAGTGGTCGGAGGTCGTGTCCACGAACTTCCGGGACGCCTCCGGGCCGGCCATGACC
GAGATCGGCGAGCAGCCGTGGGGGCGGGAGTTCGCCCTGCGCGACCCGGCCGGCAACTGCGTGCACTTCG
TGGCCGAGGAGCAGGACTGACACGTGCTACGAGATTTCGATTCCACCGCCGCCTTCTATGAAAGGTTGGG
CTTCGGAATCGTTTTCCGGGACGCCGGCTGGATGATCCTCCAGCGCGGGGATCTCATGCTGGAGTTCTTC
GCCCACCCCAACTTGTTTATTGCAGCTTATAATGGTTACAAATAAAGCAATAGCATCACAAATTTCACAA
ATAAAGCATTTTTTTCACTGCATTCTAGTTGTGGTTTGTCCAAACTCATCAATGTATCTTATCATGTCTG
TATACCGTCGACCTCTAGCTAGAGCTTGGCGTAATCATGGTCATAGCTGTTTCCTGTGTGAAATTGTTAT
CCGCTCACAATTCCACACAACATACGAGCCGGAAGCATAAAGTGTAAAGCCTGGGGTGCCTAATGAGTGA
GCTAACTTACATTAATTGCGTTGCGCTCACTGCCCGCTTTCCAGTCGGGAAACCTGTCGTGCCAGCTGCA
TTAATGAATCGGCCAACGCGCGGGGAGAGGCGGTTTGCGTATTGGGCGCTCTTCCGCTTCCTCGCTCACT
GACTCGCTGCGCTCGGTCGTTCGGCTGCGGCGAGCGGTATCAGCTCACTCAAAGGCGGTAATACGGTTAT
CCACAGAATCAGGGGATAACGCAGGAAAGAACATGTGAGCAAAAGGCCAGCAAAAGGCCAGGAACCGTAA
AAAGGCCGCGTTGCTGGCGTTTTTCCATAGGCTCCGCCCCCCTGACGAGCATCACAAAAATCGACGCTCA
AGTCAGAGGTGGCGAAACCCGACAGGACTATAAAGATACCAGGCGTTTCCCCCTGGAAGCTCCCTCGTGC
GCTCTCCTGTTCCGACCCTGCCGCTTACCGGATACCTGTCCGCCTTTCTCCCTTCGGGAAGCGTGGCGCT
TTCTCATAGCTCACGCTGTAGGTATCTCAGTTCGGTGTAGGTCGTTCGCTCCAAGCTGGGCTGTGTGCAC
GAACCCCCCGTTCAGCCCGACCGCTGCGCCTTATCCGGTAACTATCGTCTTGAGTCCAACCCGGTAAGAC
ACGACTTATCGCCACTGGCAGCAGCCACTGGTAACAGGATTAGCAGAGCGAGGTATGTAGGCGGTGCTAC
AGAGTTCTTGAAGTGGTGGCCTAACTACGGCTACACTAGAAGAACAGTATTTGGTATCTGCGCTCTGCTG
AAGCCAGTTACCTTCGGAAAAAGAGTTGGTAGCTCTTGATCCGGCAAACAAACCACCGCTGGTAGCGGTG
GTTTTTTTGTTTGCAAGCAGCAGATTACGCGCAGAAAAAAAGGATCTCAAGAAGATCCTTTGATCTTTTC
TACGGGGTCTGACGCTCAGTGGAACGAAAACTCACGTTAAGGGATTTTGGTCATGAGATTATCAAAAAGG
ATCTTCACCTAGATCCTTTTAAATTAAAAATGAAGTTTTAAATCAATCTAAAGTATATATGAGTAAACTT
GGTCTGACAGTTACCAATGCTTAATCAGTGAGGCACCTATCTCAGCGATCTGTCTATTTCGTTCATCCAT
AGTTGCCTGACTCCCCGTCGTGTAGATAACTACGATACGGGAGGGCTTACCATCTGGCCCCAGTGCTGCA
ATGATACCGCGAGACCCACGCTCACCGGCTCCAGATTTATCAGCAATAAACCAGCCAGCCGGAAGGGCCG
AGCGCAGAAGTGGTCCTGCAACTTTATCCGCCTCCATCCAGTCTATTAATTGTTGCCGGGAAGCTAGAGT
AAGTAGTTCGCCAGTTAATAGTTTGCGCAACGTTGTTGCCATTGCTACAGGCATCGTGGTGTCACGCTCG
TCGTTTGGTATGGCTTCATTCAGCTCCGGTTCCCAACGATCAAGGCGAGTTACATGATCCCCCATGTTGT
GCAAAAAAGCGGTTAGCTCCTTCGGTCCTCCGATCGTTGTCAGAAGTAAGTTGGCCGCAGTGTTATCACT
CATGGTTATGGCAGCACTGCATAATTCTCTTACTGTCATGCCATCCGTAAGATGCTTTTCTGTGACTGGT
GAGTACTCAACCAAGTCATTCTGAGAATAGTGTATGCGGCGACCGAGTTGCTCTTGCCCGGCGTCAATAC
GGGATAATACCGCGCCACATAGCAGAACTTTAAAAGTGCTCATCATTGGAAAACGTTCTTCGGGGCGAAA
ACTCTCAAGGATCTTACCGCTGTTGAGATCCAGTTCGATGTAACCCACTCGTGCACCCAACTGATCTTCA
GCATCTTTTACTTTCACCAGCGTTTCTGGGTGAGCAAAAACAGGAAGGCAAAATGCCGCAAAAAAGGGAA
TAAGGGCGACACGGAAATGTTGAATACTCATACTCTTCCTTTTTCAATATTATTGAAGCATTTATCAGGG
TTATTGTCTCATGAGCGGATACATATTTGAATGTATTTAGAAAAATAAACAAATAGGGGTTCCGCGCACA
TTTCC
Features (pLannotate 1.2.2; 21 found; start..end, strand, type, name):
     50..102     -  misc_feature   bom (fragment): basis of mobility region from pBR322
    257..636     +  enhancer       CMV enhancer: human cytomegalovirus immediate early enhancer
    637..840     +  promoter       CMV promoter: human cytomegalovirus (CMV) immediate early promoter
    836..869     +  LTR            5' LTR (truncated) (fragment): truncated 5' long terminal repeat (LTR) from HIV-1
    885..903     +  promoter       T7 promoter: promoter for bacteriophage T7 RNA polymerase
   1953..1973    +  CDS            FLAG (fragment): FLAG® epitope tag, followed by an enterokinase cleavage site
   1996..2220    +  polyA_signal   bGH poly(A) signal: bovine growth hormone polyadenylation signal
   2224..2245    +  promoter       SV40 promoter (fragment): SV40 enhancer and early promoter
   2266..2694    +  rep_origin     f1 ori (sequence partly withheld): f1 bacteriophage origin of replication; arrow indicates direction of (+) strand synthesis
   2708..3037    +  promoter       SV40 promoter: SV40 enhancer and early promoter
   3085..3132    +  promoter       EM7 promoter: synthetic bacterial promoter&nbsp
   3151..3525    +  CDS            BleoR: antibiotic-binding protein; Sh ble from Streptoalloteichus hindustanus; confers resistance to bleomycin, phleomycin, and Zeocin™
   3535..3660    +  CDS            ble (fragment): BLE_KLEPN - Experimental evidence at protein level: Swiss-Prot protein existence level 1. Binding protein with a strong affinity to the bleomycin family of antibiotics. Binds to CL990; an antimitotic-antibiotic compound. From Klebsiella pneumoniae.
   3655..3776    +  polyA_signal   SV40 poly(A) signal: SV40 polyadenylation signal
   3849..3865    -  protein_bind   lac operator: The lac repressor binds to the lac operator to inhibit transcription in E. coli. This inhibition can be relieved by adding lactose or isopropyl-β-D-thiogalactopyranoside (IPTG). lac repressor encoded by lacI
   3873..3903    -  promoter       lac promoter: promoter for the E. coli lac operon
   3918..3939    -  protein_bind   CAP binding site: CAP binding activates transcription in the presence of cAMP. E. coli catabolite activator protein
   3952..4044    -  CDS            lacI (fragment): lac repressor; lacI; The lac repressor binds to the lac operator to inhibit transcription in E. coli. This inhibition can be relieved by adding lactose or isopropyl-β-D-thiogalactopyranoside (IPTG).
   4227..4815    -  rep_origin     ori: high-copy-number ColE1/pMB1/pBR322/pUC origin of replication
   4986..5846    -  CDS            AmpR: β-lactamase; bla; confers resistance to ampicillin, carbenicillin, and related antibiotics
   5847..5951    -  promoter       AmpR promoter: bla
