[The description below was written by a language model from this plasmid's Addgene catalogue record and pLannotate feature annotations shown in this document.]
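Description:
pST_DR_B0118 (pBS0303) is a mammalian expression plasmid of 5,960 nt, built on a backbone recorded as YK 02, that carries the Deinococcus radiodurans gene DR_B0118 as a roughly 1,050 bp insert introduced by Gibson cloning. It is propagated in E. coli from a high-copy ColE1/pUC-type origin with ampicillin selection through the β-lactamase gene and its native promoter. An f1 phage origin is also present, along with vestigial lac promoter/operator and bom fragments typical of this family of cloning vectors.

The expression cassette is driven by the human cytomegalovirus immediate-early enhancer and promoter, followed by a T7 promoter. The region between the T7 promoter and a FLAG tag fragment has no annotation in the feature table, but its position and length are consistent with the DR_B0118 coding sequence, which suggests a C-terminal FLAG tag for detection; this reading frame is not explicitly stated in the record. Transcripts terminate at the bovine growth hormone polyadenylation signal. A second cassette places the Sh ble gene (bleomycin/phleomycin/Zeocin resistance) under both the SV40 early promoter and the bacterial EM7 promoter, with an SV40 polyadenylation signal, allowing selection in mammalian cells as well as in bacteria. The short HIV-1 LTR, extra SV40 promoter and Klebsiella ble fragment hits are probably annotation artefacts rather than functional elements.

The plasmid was made for a screen of proteins from extremotolerant organisms tested in human cells for effects on apoptosis. DR_B0118 was among the bottom performers, inducing apoptosis rather than attenuating it. The depositor names pSecTag2 B as the negative control for the assay.
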