Addgene plasmid #185164: pST_DR_B0118 (pBS0303)
Purpose: For the mammalian expression of the Deinococcus radiodurans protein DR_B0118. This is one of the bottom performing targets in our apoptosis assay (it induced apoptosis).
Depositing lab: Pamela Silver. Depositing organization: Harvard Medical School. Publication: Natural and Designed Proteins Inspired by Extremotolerant Organisms Can Form Condensates and Attenuate Apoptosis in Human Cells. Veling MT, Nguyen DT, Thadani NN, Oster ME, Rollins NJ, Brock KP, Bethel NP, Lim S, Baker D, Way JC, Marks DS, Chang RL, Silver PA. ACS Synth Biol. 2022 Mar 18;11(3):1292-1302. doi: 10.1021/acssynbio.1c00572. Epub 2022 Feb 18. PubMed 35176859.
Backbone
  Vector backbone: YK 02
  Vector type: Mammalian Expression
Growth in bacteria
  Bacterial resistance: Ampicillin, 100 μg/mL
  Growth temperature: 37°C
  Growth strain: DH5alpha
  Copy number: High Copy
Gene/Insert
  Gene/Insert name: DR_B0118
  Species: D. radiodurans
  Insert size (bp): 1050
  Cloning method: Gibson Cloning
Terms and licenses: Academic/Nonprofit Terms; Industry Terms: Not Available to Industry
Depositor comments: This is one of the bottom performing targets in our apoptosis assay (it induced apoptosis). See supplemental table 2 in our paper to see its performance in our assay. The negative control for this assay is pSecTag2 B which can be obtained from Thermo here https://www.thermofisher.com/order/catalog/product/V90020
How to cite: pST_DR_B0118 (pBS0303) was a gift from Pamela Silver (Addgene plasmid # 185164 ; http://n2t.net/addgene:185164 ; RRID:Addgene_185164)
